Addgene plasmid #141915: TFORF2086
Purpose: Lentiviral vector for overexpressing transcription factor ORFs with unique 24-bp barcodes. Barcodes facilitate identification of transcription factors in pooled screens.
Depositing lab: Feng Zhang. Depositing organization: Broad Institute. Publication: A transcription factor atlas of directed differentiation. Joung J, Ma S, Tay T, Geiger-Schuller KR, Kirchgatterer PC, Verdine VK, Guo B, Arias-Garcia MA, Allen WE, Singh A, Kuksenko O, Abudayyeh OO, Gootenberg JS, Fu Z, Macrae RK, Buenrostro JD, Regev A, Zhang F. Cell. 2023 Jan 5;186(1):209-229.e26. doi: 10.1016/j.cell.2022.11.026. PubMed 36608654.
Backbone
  Vector backbone: pLX_TRC317
  Backbone manufacturer: Broad Institute Genetic Perturbation Platform
  Backbone size w/o insert (bp): 8264
  Vector type: Mammalian Expression, Lentiviral
  Selectable markers: Puromycin
Growth in bacteria
  Bacterial resistance: Ampicillin, 100 μg/mL
  Growth temperature: 30°C
  Growth strain: NEB Stable
  Copy number: High Copy
Gene/Insert
  Gene/Insert name: NFAT5
  Species: H. sapiens (human)
  Insert size (bp): 4751
  Entrez Gene: NFAT5 (a.k.a. NF-AT5, NFATL1, NFATZ, OREBP, TONEBP)
  Promoter: EF1a
  Cloning method: Unknown
  Sequencing primers: 5′ GGGTGGAGACTGAAGTTAGGCCAG; 3′ CACATAGCGTAAAAGGAGCAACATAG
Terms and licenses: Academic/Nonprofit Terms; Industry Terms: Not Available to Industry
Depositor comments: NM_138713,ENST00000627621 . The transcription factor ORF portion of this plasmid was synthesized by Genewiz. Please test multiple small colonies in case of plasmid recombination. To make this collection available in a timely manner, a portion of this collection was not fully sequenced by Addgene. If an Addgene verified full plasmid sequence is not available, please contact us prior to placing an order to request the full sequence.
How to cite: TFORF2086 was a gift from Feng Zhang (Addgene plasmid # 141915 ; http://n2t.net/addgene:141915 ; RRID:Addgene_141915)
