[The description below was written by a language model from this plasmid's Addgene catalogue record and pLannotate feature annotations shown in this document.]
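Description:
TFORF2086 is a third-generation-style, self-inactivating lentiviral expression plasmid built on the pLX_TRC317 backbone and carrying the human transcription factor NFAT5 (also known as TonEBP/OREBP), a regulator of osmoprotective and inflammatory gene expression that mediates the response to hypertonicity. It belongs to a large barcoded transcription factor ORF collection in which each synthesized ORF is paired with a unique 24-bp barcode, so that the identity of the overexpressed factor can be read out in pooled screens, such as those for directed differentiation. In bacteria the roughly 13 kb plasmid is maintained through a high-copy ColE1/pUC-type origin and β-lactamase (ampicillin resistance). An f1 origin and remnants of a lac/T7/T3 cloning region are also present. The depositor notes that the plasmid can recombine.

The viral genome is transcribed from an RSV promoter fused to a truncated HIV-1 5' LTR, followed by the Ψ packaging signal with a partial gag sequence and the RRE for Rev-dependent nuclear export. It ends in a ΔU3 3' LTR that inactivates LTR promoter activity after integration, with an SV40 polyadenylation signal downstream. Within this unit, an SV40 early promoter/origin drives puromycin N-acetyltransferase for selection of transduced mammalian cells. A cPPT/CTS element, which aids nuclear import of the viral genome, lies between this cassette and the strong constitutive EF-1α promoter that drives the NFAT5 coding sequence. A WPRE downstream of the ORF enhances transcript stability and expression. The barcode is not annotated in the feature table, although a short U6 promoter fragment is annotated between the ORF and the WPRE. No epitope tag or reporter is recorded.
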