Features (pLannotate 1.2.2; 31 found; start..end, strand, type, name):
      5..231     +  promoter       RSV promoter: Rous sarcoma virus enhancer/promoter
    232..412     +  LTR            5' LTR (truncated): truncated 5' long terminal repeat (LTR) from HIV-1
    459..584     +  misc_feature   HIV-1 Ψ: packaging signal of human immunodeficiency virus type 1
    568..931     +  CDS            HIV-1 gag (fragment): gag protein from human immunodeficiency virus 1; gag
   1077..1310    +  misc_feature   RRE: The Rev response element (RRE) of HIV-1 allows for Rev-dependent mRNA export from the nucleus to the cytoplasm.
   1687..1713    +  CDS            Rev (fragment): human immunodeficiency virus 1 (HIV-1) Rev protein; rev; enhances nuclear export of unspliced and incompletely spliced viral mRNAs
   1720..1743    +  promoter       SV40 promoter (fragment): SV40 early promoter
   1744..1815    +  promoter       SV40 promoter (fragment): SV40 enhancer and early promoter
   1839..1974    +  rep_origin     SV40 ori: SV40 origin of replication
   2020..2616    +  CDS            PuroR (fragment): puromycin N-acetyltransferase; pac from Streptomyces; confers resistance to puromycin
   2665..2782    +  misc_feature   cPPT/CTS: central polypurine tract and central termination sequence of HIV-1
   2847..2913    +  CDS            small t antigen (fragment): SV40 (simian virus 40) small t antigen
   2920..4098    +  promoter       EF-1α promoter: strong constitutive promoter for human elongation factor EF-1α
   4115..8761    +  CDS            NFAT5: NFAT5_HUMAN - Also known as KIAA0827, TONEBP. Experimental evidence at protein level: Swiss-Prot protein existence level 1. Transcription factor involved, among others, in the transcriptional regulation of osmoprotective and inflammatory genes. Mediates the transcriptional response to hypertonicity (PubMed:10051678). Positively regulates the transcription of LCN2 and S100A4 genes; optimal transactivation of these genes requires the presence of DDX5/DDX17 (PubMed:22266867). Binds the DNA consensus sequence 5'-[ACT][AG]TGGAAA[CAT]A[TA][ATC][CA][ATG][GT][GAC][CG][CT]-3' (PubMed:10377394). From Ho
   8777..8830    +  promoter       U6 promoter (fragment): RNA polymerase III promoter for human U6 snRNA
   8872..9460    +  misc_feature   WPRE: woodchuck hepatitis virus posttranscriptional regulatory element
   9511..9530    +  misc_feature   cPPT/CTS (fragment): central polypurine tract and central termination sequence of HIV-1
   9532..9765    +  LTR            3' LTR (ΔU3): self-inactivating 3' long terminal repeat (LTR) from HIV-1
   9843..9964    +  polyA_signal   SV40 poly(A) signal: SV40 polyadenylation signal
  10004..10139   +  rep_origin     SV40 ori: SV40 origin of replication
  10160..10178   -  promoter       T7 promoter: promoter for bacteriophage T7 RNA polymerase
  10186..10341   +  CDS            lacZα (fragment): LacZα fragment of β-galactosidase; lacZ fragment
  10346..10774   +  rep_origin     f1 ori (sequence partly withheld): f1 bacteriophage origin of replication; arrow indicates direction of (+) strand synthesis
  10827..10931   +  promoter       AmpR promoter: bla
  10932..11792   +  CDS            AmpR: β-lactamase; bla; confers resistance to ampicillin, carbenicillin, and related antibiotics
  11963..12551   +  rep_origin     ori: high-copy-number ColE1/pMB1/pBR322/pUC origin of replication
  12734..12826   +  CDS            lacI (fragment): lac repressor; lacI; The lac repressor binds to the lac operator to inhibit transcription in E. coli. This inhibition can be relieved by adding lactose or isopropyl-β-D-thiogalactopyranoside (IPTG).
  12839..12860   +  protein_bind   CAP binding site: CAP binding activates transcription in the presence of cAMP. E. coli catabolite activator protein
  12875..12905   +  promoter       lac promoter: promoter for the E. coli lac operon
  12909..12931   +  protein_bind   lac operator (fragment): The lac repressor binds to the lac operator to inhibit transcription in E. coli. This inhibition can be relieved by adding lactose or isopropyl-β-D-thiogalactopyranoside (IPTG). lac repressor encoded by lacI
  12974..12992   +  promoter       T3 promoter: promoter for bacteriophage T3 RNA polymerase
>Addgene plasmid #141915 | TFORF2086 | addgene full sequence | sequence record 454922 | Addgene NGS Result
TTAATGTAGTCTTATGCAATACTCTTGTAGTCTTGCAACATGGTAACGATGAGTTAGCAACATGCCTTAC
AAGGAGAGAAAAAGCACCGTGCATGCCGATTGGTGGAAGTAAGGTGGTACGATCGTGCCTTATTAGGAAG
GCAACAGACGGGTCTGACATGGATTGGACGAACCACTGAATTGCCGCATTGCAGAGATATTGTATTTAAG
TGCCTAGCTCGATACATAAACGGGTCTCTCTGGTTAGACCAGATCTGAGCCTGGGAGCTCTCTGGCTAAC
TAGGGAACCCACTGCTTAAGCCTCAATAAAGCTTGCCTTGAGTGCTTCAAGTAGTGTGTGCCCGTCTGTT
GTGTGACTCTGGTAACTAGAGATCCCTCAGACCCTTTTAGTCAGTGTGGAAAATCTCTAGCAGTGGCGCC
CGAACAGGGACTTGAAAGCGAAAGGGAAACCAGAGGAGCTCTCTCGACGCAGGACTCGGCTTGCTGAAGC
GCGCACGGCAAGAGGCGAGGGGCGGCGACTGGTGAGTACGCCAAAAATTTTGACTAGCGGAGGCTAGAAG
GAGAGAGATGGGTGCGAGAGCGTCAGTATTAAGCGGGGGAGAATTAGATCGCGATGGGAAAAAATTCGGT
TAAGGCCAGGGGGAAAGAAAAAATATAAATTAAAACATATAGTATGGGCAAGCAGGGAGCTAGAACGATT
CGCAGTTAATCCTGGCCTGTTAGAAACATCAGAAGGCTGTAGACAAATACTGGGACAGCTACAACCATCC
CTTCAGACAGGATCAGAAGAACTTAGATCATTATATAATACAGTAGCAACCCTCTATTGTGTGCATCAAA
GGATAGAGATAAAAGACACCAAGGAAGCTTTAGACAAGATAGAGGAAGAGCAAAACAAAAGTAAGACCAC
CGCACAGCAAGCGGCCGCTGATCTTCAGACCTGGAGGAGGAGATATGAGGGACAATTGGAGAAGTGAATT
ATATAAATATAAAGTAGTAAAAATTGAACCATTAGGAGTAGCACCCACCAAGGCAAAGAGAAGAGTGGTG
CAGAGAGAAAAAAGAGCAGTGGGAATAGGAGCTTTGTTCCTTGGGTTCTTGGGAGCAGCAGGAAGCACTA
TGGGCGCAGCGTCAATGACGCTGACGGTACAGGCCAGACAATTATTGTCTGGTATAGTGCAGCAGCAGAA
CAATTTGCTGAGGGCTATTGAGGCGCAACAGCATCTGTTGCAACTCACAGTCTGGGGCATCAAGCAGCTC
CAGGCAAGAATCCTGGCTGTGGAAAGATACCTAAAGGATCAACAGCTCCTGGGGATTTGGGGTTGCTCTG
GAAAACTCATTTGCACCACTGCTGTGCCTTGGAATGCTAGTTGGAGTAATAAATCTCTGGAACAGATTTG
GAATCACACGACCTGGATGGAGTGGGACAGAGAAATTAACAATTACACAAGCTTAATACACTCCTTAATT
GAAGAATCGCAAAACCAGCAAGAAAAGAATGAACAAGAATTATTGGAATTAGATAAATGGGCAAGTTTGT
GGAATTGGTTTAACATAACAAATTGGCTGTGGTATATAAAATTATTCATAATGATAGTAGGAGGCTTGGT
AGGTTTAAGAATAGTTTTTGCTGTACTTTCTATAGTGAATAGAGTTAGGCAGGGATATTCACCATTATCG
TTTCAGACCCACCTCCCAACCCCGAGGGGACCCATGCATTGCATCTCAATTAGTCAGCAACCAGGTGTGG
AAAGTCCCCAGGCTCCCCAGCAGGCAGAAGTATGCAAAGCATGCGTCTCAATTAGTCAGCAACCATAGTC
CCGCCCCTAACTCCGCCCATCCCGCCCCTAACTCCGCCCAGTTCCGCCCATTCTCCGCCCCATGGCTGAC
TAATTTTTTTTATTTATGCAGAGGCCGAGGCCGCCTCGGCCTCTGAGCTATTCCAGAAGTAGTGAGGAGG
CTTTTTTGGAGGCCTAGGCTTTTGCAAAAAGCTTTCTAGAGGTACCACCGGAGCTTACCATGACCGAGTA
CAAGCCCACGGTGCGCCTCGCCACCCGCGACGACGTCCCCAGGGCCGTACGCACCCTCGCCGCCGCGTTC
GCCGACTACCCCGCCACGCGCCACACCGTCGATCCGGACCGCCACATCGAGCGGGTCACCGAGCTGCAAG
AACTCTTCCTCACGCGCGTCGGGCTCGACATCGGCAAGGTGTGGGTCGCGGACGACGGCGCCGCCGTGGC
GGTCTGGACCACGCCGGAGAGCGTCGAAGCGGGGGCGGTGTTCGCCGAGATCGGCCCGCGCATGGCCGAG
TTGAGCGGTTCCCGGCTGGCCGCGCAGCAACAGATGGAAGGCCTCCTGGCGCCGCACCGGCCCAAGGAGC
CCGCGTGGTTCCTGGCCACCGTCGGCGTCTCGCCCGACCACCAGGGCAAGGGTCTGGGCAGCGCCGTCGT
GCTCCCCGGAGTGGAGGCGGCCGAGCGCGCCGGGGTGCCCGCCTTCCTGGAGACCTCCGCGCCCCGCAAC
CTCCCCTTCTACGAGCGGCTCGGCTTCACCGTCACCGCCGACGTCGAGGTGCCCGAAGGACCGCGCACCT
GGTGCATGACCCGCAAGCCCGGTGCCAGTTAACGAATTCTAGATCTTGAGACAAATGGCAGTATTCATCC
ACAATTTTAAAAGAAAAGGGGGGATTGGGGGGTACAGTGCAGGGGAAAGAATAGTAGACATAATAGCAAC
AGACATACAAACTAAAGAATTACAAAAACAAATTACAAAAATTCAAAATTTTCGGGTTTATTACAGGGAC
AGCAGAGATCCACTTTGGCGCCGGCTCGAGGCCTGCAGGTGCAAAGATGGATAAAGTTTTAAACAGAGAG
GAATCTTTGCAGCTAATGGACCTTCTAGGTCTTGAAAGGAGTGGGAATTGGCTCCGGTGCCCGTCAGTGG
GCAGAGCGCACATCGCCCACAGTCCCCGAGAAGTTGGGGGGAGGGGTCGGCAATTGAACCGGTGCCTAGA
GAAGGTGGCGCGGGGTAAACTGGGAAAGTGATGTCGTGTACTGGCTCCGCCTTTTTCCCGAGGGTGGGGG
AGAACCGTATATAAGTGCAGTAGTCGCCGTGAACGTTCTTTTTCGCAACGGGTTTGCCGCCAGAACACAG
GTAAGTGCCGTGTGTGGTTCCCGCGGGCCTGGCCTCTTTACGGGTTATGGCCCTTGCGTGCCTTGAATTA
CTTCCACCTGGCTGCAGTACGTGATTCTTGATCCCGAGCTTCGGGTTGGAAGTGGGTGGGAGAGTTCGAG
GCCTTGCGCTTAAGGAGCCCCTTCGCCTCGTGCTTGAGTTGAGGCCTGGCCTGGGCGCTGGGGCCGCCGC
GTGCGAATCTGGTGGCACCTTCGCGCCTGTCTCGCTGCTTTCGATAAGTCTCTAGCCATTTAAAATTTTT
GATGACCTGCTGCGACGCTTTTTTTCTGGCAAGATAGTCTTGTAAATGCGGGCCAAGATCTGCACACTGG
TATTTCGGTTTTTGGGGCCGCGGGCGGCGACGGGGCCCGTGCGTCCCAGCGCACATGTTCGGCGAGGCGG
GGCCTGCGAGCGCGGCCACCGAGAATCGGACGGGGGTAGTCTCAAGCTGGCCGGCCTGCTCTGGTGCCTG
GCCTCGCGCCGCCGTGTATCGCCCCGCCCTGGGCGGCAAGGCTGGCCCGGTCGGCACCAGTTGCGTGAGC
GGAAAGATGGCCGCTTCCCGGCCCTGCTGCAGGGAGCTCAAAATGGAGGACGCGGCGCTCGGGAGAGCGG
GCGGGTGAGTCACCCACACAAAGGAAAAGGGCCTTTCCGTCCTCAGCCGTCGCTTCATGTGACTCCACGG
AGTACCGGGCGCCGTCCAGGCACCTCGATTAGTTCTCGAGCTTTTGGAGTACGTCGTCTTTAGGTTGGGG
GGAGGGGTTTTATGCGATGGAGTTTCCCCACACTGAGTGGGTGGAGACTGAAGTTAGGCCAGCTTGGCAC
TTGATGTAATTCTCCTTGGAATTTGCCCTTTTTGAGTTTGGATCTTGGTTCATTCTCAAGCCTCAGACAG
TGGTTCAAAGTTTTTTTCTTCCATTTCAGGTGTCGTGAGGCTAGCACCGCCACCATGCCCTCGGACTTCA
TCTCATTGCTCAGCGCGGACCTAGACCTGGAATCGCCCAAGTCCCTCTACTCGCGAGATTCTCTGAAGTT
ACACCCATCACAGAATTTTCATAGAGCTGGACTATTGGAAGAATCTGTCTATGATCTTCTCCCAAAGGAG
TTACAGTTACCTCCATCTAGAGAAACATCTGTAGCATCAATGAGTCAGACAAGCGGTGGTGAGGCAGGCT
CGCCTCCTCCAGCTGTTGTTGCTGCTGATGCTTCTTCAGCTCCCTCCTCTTCCTCCATGGGCGGTGCTTG
CAGCTCCTTTACCACCTCTTCCAGCCCTACCATTTATTCTACCTCAGTCACCGACAGCAAGGCTATGCAA
GTGGAGAGCTGCTCCTCAGCCGTGGGGGTAAGTAACAGAGGGGTAAGTGAAAAGCAGTTAACCAGTAACA
CAGTTCAGCAGCATCCATCAACACCGAAGAGGCACACAGTCTTGTACATCTCACCACCACCTGAGGACTT
GCTGGATAACAGTCGGATGTCCTGCCAGGATGAGGGGTGTGGATTGGAATCTGAGCAGAGCTGCAGTATG
TGGATGGAGGATTCCCCCTCCAACTTCAGTAACATGAGCACCAGTTCCTACAATGATAACACTGAGGTAC
CTCGTAAATCACGAAAACGAAATCCAAAGCAGAGGCCGGGGGTCAAACGACGAGATTGTGAAGAATCTAA
TATGGATATATTTGATGCCGACAGTGCCAAAGCACCTCACTATGTGCTTTCTCAGCTTACCACGGACAAC
AAAGGCAACTCAAAAGCGGGAAATGGAACATTGGAAAACCAAAAAGGAACTGGAGTAAAGAAGAGCCCTA
TGTTGTGTGGACAATATCCTGTTAAAAGTGAGGGAAAGGAGCTGAAGATAGTTGTACAACCTGAGACACA
GCACCGAGCTCGGTACCTGACTGAGGGCAGCCGTGGCTCAGTGAAAGATAGAACACAGCAAGGCTTTCCT
ACAGTAAAGCTGGAAGGCCATAATGAACCTGTAGTGTTGCAAGTGTTTGTGGGCAACGACTCTGGACGAG
TGAAACCACATGGATTTTATCAGGCCTGCAGAGTAACTGGACGAAATACAACTCCTTGCAAAGAAGTGGA
CATTGAAGGCACTACTGTTATAGAAGTCGGCCTTGATCCTAGCAACAACATGACACTGGCGGTGGACTGC
GTAGGGATATTGAAATTGAGGAATGCTGATGTCGAAGCCAGAATAGGAATTGCTGGTTCCAAGAAGAAAA
GCACTCGTGCCAGATTGGTTTTTCGAGTTAATATCATGAGGAAAGATGGCTCCACTTTGACACTGCAAAC
ACCCTCTTCTCCAATTTTGTGTACTCAGCCAGCAGGAGTGCCAGAAATCTTAAAGAAAAGCTTGCATAGC
TGTTCAGTGAAAGGAGAAGAAGAAGTGTTTTTAATCGGCAAGAACTTTCTGAAAGGAACTAAAGTTATTT
TCCAAGAAAATGTTTCTGATGAAAACTCTTGGAAGTCAGAAGCTGAAATTGATATGGAACTATTTCATCA
GAATCATCTTATTGTGAAGGTTCCTCCCTATCATGACCAACATATAACTTTGCCTGTGTCAGTGGGAATA
TATGTAGTGACAAATGCTGGAAGATCTCATGATGTTCAACCATTCACTTACACTCCAGACCCAGCAGCAG
CTGGTGCTTTGAATGTAAATGTGAAGAAGGAAATATCTAGTCCAGCAAGACCTTGCTCTTTTGAAGAGGC
CATGAAAGCAATGAAAACTACTGGATGTAATTTAGATAAGGTAAATATTATCCCTAATGCCCTGATGACT
CCACTCATACCAAGCAGTATGATTAAGAGTGAAGATGTTACTCCAATGGAAGTAACAGCAGAAAAAAGAT
CTTCCACTATTTTTAAGACTACAAAGTCTGTTGGATCAACTCAGCAAACATTAGAAAACATCTCAAACAT
AGCAGGAAATGGCTCTTTTTCATCACCATCATCTTCCCACCTACCTTCTGAAAATGAAAAACAGCAGCAG
ATTCAGCCCAAGGCATACAACCCAGAGACCCTGACAACTATTCAAACCCAGGACATCTCACAGCCTGGTA
CTTTTCCAGCAGTTTCTGCTTCTAGTCAGCTGCCCAACAGCGATGCACTATTGCAGCAGGCTACACAGTT
TCAGACAAGAGAAACTCAGTCTAGAGAGATATTACAGTCAGATGGTACAGTGGTTAATTTGTCACAACTG
ACTGAGGCATCACAACAACAGCAGCAGTCACCACTACAAGAACAAGCACAGACTTTACAGCAGCAGATTT
CATCAAATATTTTTCCATCACCAAATAGTGTGAGTCAGCTTCAGAATACTATTCAGCAGCTGCAAGCAGG
GAGTTTCACAGGCAGTACTGCTAGTGGCAGCAGTGGAAGTGTTGACTTGGTCCAACAAGTTTTAGAGGCA
CAGCAGCAGTTATCTTCAGTTTTATTTTCTGCTCCAGATGGTAATGAGAATGTTCAAGAGCAGCTTAGTG
CAGATATTTTTCAACAAGTCAGTCAAATTCAGAGTGGTGTAAGCCCTGGAATGTTTTCCTCAACAGAGCC
AACAGTCCATACCAGACCAGATAATTTATTACCTGGAAGAGCTGAAAGTGTTCATCCACAGTCTGAAAAC
ACGTTATCTAATCAACAGCAGCAGCAGCAGCAGCAACAGCAAGTGATGGAATCTTCAGCCGCAATGGTGA
TGGAGATGCAACAGAGTATCTGCCAGGCAGCTGCCCAGATTCAGTCAGAGTTATTCCCTTCAACTGCTTC
AGCAAATGGAAACCTTCAGCAATCGCCAGTTTACCAGCAGACTTCTCACATGATGAGTGCATTGTCTACC
AATGAGGATATGCAAATGCAGTGTGAATTGTTTTCTTCTCCTCCTGCAGTTTCTGGAAATGAAACTTCTA
CAACTACCACACAGCAGGTTGCAACCCCTGGCACTACCATGTTTCAGACATCAAGTTCAGGAGATGGAGA
AGAAACTGGAACACAAGCAAAACAGATTCAGAACAGTGTCTTTCAGACCATGGTCCAAATGCAACATAGT
GGGGACAATCAACCTCAAGTTAACCTTTTTTCATCCACAAAAAGTATGATGAGTGTTCAGAATAGTGGTA
CCCAACAACAAGGTAATGGTTTATTCCAGCAAGGGAATGAGATGATGTCACTTCAATCTGGAAATTTTTT
GCAGCAGTCTTCTCATTCACAGGCCCAACTTTTTCATCCTCAAAATCCTATTGCCGATGCTCAGAACCTT
TCCCAGGAAACTCAAGGTTCTCTCTTTCATAGTCCAAATCCTATTGTCCACAGTCAGACTTCTACAACCT
CCTCTGAACAAATGCAGCCTCCAATGTTTCACTCTCAAAGTACCATTGCTGTGTTACAGGGCTCTTCAGT
TCCTCAAGACCAGCAGTCAACCAACATATTTCTTTCCCAGAGTCCCATGAATAATCTTCAGACTAACACA
GTAGCCCAAGAAGCATTTTTTGCAGCACCGAACTCAATTTCTCCACTTCAGTCAACATCAAACAGTGAAC
AACAAGCTGCTTTCCAACAGCAAGCTCCAATATCACACATCCAGACTCCTATGCTTTCCCAAGAACAGGC
ACAACCCCCGCAGCAGGGTTTATTTCAGCCTCAGGTGGCCCTGGGCTCCCTTCCACCTAATCCAATGCCT
CAAAGCCAACAAGGAACCATGTTCCAGTCACAGCACTCAATAGTTGCCATGCAGAGTAACTCTCCATCCC
AGGAACAGCAGCAGCAGCAGCAACAGCAGCAGCAACAGCAGCAGCAACAACAACAGAGCATTTTATTCAG
TAATCAGAATACCATGGCTACAATGGCGTCTCCAAAGCAACCACCACCAAACATGATATTCAACCCAAAT
CAAAATCCAATGGCTAATCAGGAGCAACAGAACCAGTCAATTTTTCACCAACAAAGTAACATGGCCCCAA
TGAATCAAGAGCAACAGCCCATGCAATTTCAGAGTCAGTCCACAGTTTCCTCACTTCAGAACCCAGGTCC
TACCCAGTCGGAATCATCACAGACCCCCTTGTTCCATAGCTCTCCTCAGATTCAGTTGGTACAAGGGTCA
CCTAGTTCTCAAGAGCAGCAAGTAACTCTCTTCTTATCTCCAGCATCCATGTCTGCCTTGCAGACCAGTA
TAAATCAACAAGATATGCAACAGTCTCCTCTTTATTCCCCTCAGAACAACATGCCTGGAATTCAAGGAGC
CACATCTTCGCCTCAACCACAGGCTACTTTATTTCACAACACAGCAGGAGGCACAATGAACCAACTGCAG
AATTCTCCTGGCTCATCTCAGCAGACATCAGGAATGTTCTTATTTGGCATTCAAAATAACTGTAGTCAGC
TTTTAACCTCTGGACCAGCTACATTGCCTGATCAGTTGATGGCCATAAGTCAGCCAGGCCAACCACAAAA
CGAGGGCCAGCCACCTGTGACAACACTTCTTTCTCAGCAAATGCCAGAGAATTCTCCACTGGCATCCTCT
ATAAACACCAACCAGAACATCGAAAAGATTGATTTGCTTGTTTCATTGCAAAACCAAGGGAACAACTTGA
CTGGCTCCTTTTAGTAATGAACTAGTCCGTAACTTGAAAGTATTTCGATTTCTTGGCTTTATATATCTTG
TGGAAAGGACGAACTGCGCACAGAGAGCGTATCCTAACGCGTTAAGTCGACAATCAACCTCTGGATTACA
AAATTTGTGAAAGATTGACTGGTATTCTTAACTATGTTGCTCCTTTTACGCTATGTGGATACGCTGCTTT
AATGCCTTTGTATCATGCTATTGCTTCCCGTATGGCTTTCATTTTCTCCTCCTTGTATAAATCCTGGTTG
CTGTCTCTTTATGAGGAGTTGTGGCCCGTTGTCAGGCAACGTGGCGTGGTGTGCACTGTGTTTGCTGACG
CAACCCCCACTGGTTGGGGCATTGCCACCACCTGTCAGCTCCTTTCCGGGACTTTCGCTTTCCCCCTCCC
TATTGCCACGGCGGAACTCATCGCCGCCTGCCTTGCCCGCTGCTGGACAGGGGCTCGGCTGTTGGGCACT
GACAATTCCGTGGTGTTGTCGGGGAAATCATCGTCCTTTCCTTGGCTGCTCGCCTGTGTTGCCACCTGGA
TTCTGCGCGGGACGTCCTTCTGCTACGTCCCTTCGGCCCTCAATCCAGCGGACCTTCCTTCCCGCGGCCT
GCTGCCGGCTCTGCGGCCTCTTCCGCGTCTTCGCCTTCGCCCTCAGACGAGTCGGATCTCCCTTTGGGCC
GCCTCCCCGCGTCGACTTTAAGACCAATGACTTACAAGGCAGCTGTAGATCTTAGCCACTTTTTAAAAGA
AAAGGGGGGACTGGAAGGGCTAATTCACTCCCAACGAAGACAAGATCTGCTTTTTGCTTGTACTGGGTCT
CTCTGGTTAGACCAGATCTGAGCCTGGGAGCTCTCTGGCTAACTAGGGAACCCACTGCTTAAGCCTCAAT
AAAGCTTGCCTTGAGTGCTTCAAGTAGTGTGTGCCCGTCTGTTGTGTGACTCTGGTAACTAGAGATCCCT
CAGACCCTTTTAGTCAGTGTGGAAAATCTCTAGCAGTACGTATAGTAGTTCATGTCATCTTATTATTCAG
TATTTATAACTTGCAAAGAAATGAATATCAGAGAGTGAGAGGAACTTGTTTATTGCAGCTTATAATGGTT
ACAAATAAAGCAATAGCATCACAAATTTCACAAATAAAGCATTTTTTTCACTGCATTCTAGTTGTGGTTT
GTCCAAACTCATCAATGTATCTTATCATGTCTGGCTCTAGCTATCCCGCCCCTAACTCCGCCCATCCCGC
CCCTAACTCCGCCCAGTTCCGCCCATTCTCCGCCCCATGGCTGACTAATTTTTTTTATTTATGCAGAGGC
CGAGGCCGCCTCGGCCTCTGAGCTATTCCAGAAGTAGTGAGGAGGCTTTTTTGGAGGCCTAGGGACGTAC
CCAATTCGCCCTATAGTGAGTCGTATTACGCGCGCTCACTGGCCGTCGTTTTACAACGTCGTGACTGGGA
AAACCCTGGCGTTACCCAACTTAATCGCCTTGCAGCACATCCCCCTTTCGCCAGCTGGCGTAATAGCGAA
GAGGCCCGCACCGATCGCCCTTCCCAACAGTTGCGCAGCCTGAATGGCGAATGGG
[124 nt withheld, positions 10346-10469]
C
[91 nt withheld, positions 10471-10561]
A
[49 nt withheld, positions 10563-10611]
CCTTTGACGTTGGAGTCCACGTTCTTT
[37 nt withheld, positions 10639-10675]
ACCCTATCTCGGTCTATTCTTTTGATTTATAAGGGATTTTGCCGATTTCGGCCTATTGGTTAAAAAATGA
GCTGATTTAACAAAAATTTAACGCGAATTTTAACAAAATATTAACGCTTACAATTTAGGTGGCACTTTTC
GGGGAAATGTGCGCGGAACCCCTATTTGTTTATTTTTCTAAATACATTCAAATATGTATCCGCTCATGAG
ACAATAACCCTGATAAATGCTTCAATAATATTGAAAAAGGAAGAGTATGAGTATTCAACATTTCCGTGTC
GCCCTTATTCCCTTTTTTGCGGCATTTTGCCTTCCTGTTTTTGCTCACCCAGAAACGCTGGTGAAAGTAA
AAGATGCTGAAGATCAGTTGGGTGCACGAGTGGGTTACATCGAACTGGATCTCAACAGCGGTAAGATCCT
TGAGAGTTTTCGCCCCGAAGAACGTTTTCCAATGATGAGCACTTTTAAAGTTCTGCTATGTGGCGCGGTA
TTATCCCGTATTGACGCCGGGCAAGAGCAACTCGGTCGCCGCATACACTATTCTCAGAATGACTTGGTTG
AGTACTCACCAGTCACAGAAAAGCATCTTACGGATGGCATGACAGTAAGAGAATTATGCAGTGCTGCCAT
AACCATGAGTGATAACACTGCGGCCAACTTACTTCTGACAACGATCGGAGGACCGAAGGAGCTAACCGCT
TTTTTGCACAACATGGGGGATCATGTAACTCGCCTTGATCGTTGGGAACCGGAGCTGAATGAAGCCATAC
CAAACGACGAGCGTGACACCACGATGCCTGTAGCAATGGCAACAACGTTGCGCAAACTATTAACTGGCGA
ACTACTTACTCTAGCTTCCCGGCAACAATTAATAGACTGGATGGAGGCGGATAAAGTTGCAGGACCACTT
CTGCGCTCGGCCCTTCCGGCTGGCTGGTTTATTGCTGATAAATCTGGAGCCGGTGAGCGTGGGTCTCGCG
GTATCATTGCAGCACTGGGGCCAGATGGTAAGCCCTCCCGTATCGTAGTTATCTACACGACGGGGAGTCA
GGCAACTATGGATGAACGAAATAGACAGATCGCTGAGATAGGTGCCTCACTGATTAAGCATTGGTAACTG
TCAGACCAAGTTTACTCATATATACTTTAGATTGATTTAAAACTTCATTTTTAATTTAAAAGGATCTAGG
TGAAGATCCTTTTTGATAATCTCATGACCAAAATCCCTTAACGTGAGTTTTCGTTCCACTGAGCGTCAGA
CCCCGTAGAAAAGATCAAAGGATCTTCTTGAGATCCTTTTTTTCTGCGCGTAATCTGCTGCTTGCAAACA
AAAAAACCACCGCTACCAGCGGTGGTTTGTTTGCCGGATCAAGAGCTACCAACTCTTTTTCCGAAGGTAA
CTGGCTTCAGCAGAGCGCAGATACCAAATACTGTTCTTCTAGTGTAGCCGTAGTTAGGCCACCACTTCAA
GAACTCTGTAGCACCGCCTACATACCTCGCTCTGCTAATCCTGTTACCAGTGGCTGCTGCCAGTGGCGAT
AAGTCGTGTCTTACCGGGTTGGACTCAAGACGATAGTTACCGGATAAGGCGCAGCGGTCGGGCTGAACGG
GGGGTTCGTGCACACAGCCCAGCTTGGAGCGAACGACCTACACCGAACTGAGATACCTACAGCGTGAGCT
ATGAGAAAGCGCCACGCTTCCCGAAGGGAGAAAGGCGGACAGGTATCCGGTAAGCGGCAGGGTCGGAACA
GGAGAGCGCACGAGGGAGCTTCCAGGGGGAAACGCCTGGTATCTTTATAGTCCTGTCGGGTTTCGCCACC
TCTGACTTGAGCGTCGATTTTTGTGATGCTCGTCAGGGGGGCGGAGCCTATGGAAAAACGCCAGCAACGC
GGCCTTTTTACGGTTCCTGGCCTTTTGCTGGCCTTTTGCTCACATGTTCTTTCCTGCGTTATCCCCTGAT
TCTGTGGATAACCGTATTACCGCCTTTGAGTGAGCTGATACCGCTCGCCGCAGCCGAACGACCGAGCGCA
GCGAGTCAGTGAGCGAGGAAGCGGAAGAGCGCCCAATACGCAAACCGCCTCTCCCCGCGCGTTGGCCGAT
TCATTAATGCAGCTGGCACGACAGGTTTCCCGACTGGAAAGCGGGCAGTGAGCGCAACGCAATTAATGTG
AGTTAGCTCACTCATTAGGCACCCCAGGCTTTACACTTTATGCTTCCGGCTCGTATGTTGTGTGGAATTG
TGAGCGGATAACAATTTCACACAGGAAACAGCTATGACCATGATTACGCCAAGCGCGCAATTAACCCTCA
CTAAAGGGAACAAAAGCTGGAGCTGCAAGC
