>Addgene plasmid #141915 | TFORF2086 | depositor partial sequence | sequence record 277882 | Insert
ACCGCCACCATGCCCTCGGACTTCATCTCATTGCTCAGCGCGGACCTAGACCTGGAATCGCCCAAGTCCC
TCTACTCGCGAGATTCTCTGAAGTTACACCCATCACAGAATTTTCATAGAGCTGGACTATTGGAAGAATC
TGTCTATGATCTTCTCCCAAAGGAGTTACAGTTACCTCCATCTAGAGAAACATCTGTAGCATCAATGAGT
CAGACAAGCGGTGGTGAGGCAGGCTCGCCTCCTCCAGCTGTTGTTGCTGCTGATGCTTCTTCAGCTCCCT
CCTCTTCCTCCATGGGCGGTGCTTGCAGCTCCTTTACCACCTCTTCCAGCCCTACCATTTATTCTACCTC
AGTCACCGACAGCAAGGCTATGCAAGTGGAGAGCTGCTCCTCAGCCGTGGGGGTAAGTAACAGAGGGGTA
AGTGAAAAGCAGTTAACCAGTAACACAGTTCAGCAGCATCCATCAACACCGAAGAGGCACACAGTCTTGT
ACATCTCACCACCACCTGAGGACTTGCTGGATAACAGTCGGATGTCCTGCCAGGATGAGGGGTGTGGATT
GGAATCTGAGCAGAGCTGCAGTATGTGGATGGAGGATTCCCCCTCCAACTTCAGTAACATGAGCACCAGT
TCCTACAATGATAACACTGAGGTACCTCGTAAATCACGAAAACGAAATCCAAAGCAGAGGCCGGGGGTCA
AACGACGAGATTGTGAAGAATCTAATATGGATATATTTGATGCCGACAGTGCCAAAGCACCTCACTATGT
GCTTTCTCAGCTTACCACGGACAACAAAGGCAACTCAAAAGCGGGAAATGGAACATTGGAAAACCAAAAA
GGAACTGGAGTAAAGAAGAGCCCTATGTTGTGTGGACAATATCCTGTTAAAAGTGAGGGAAAGGAGCTGA
AGATAGTTGTACAACCTGAGACACAGCACCGAGCTCGGTACCTGACTGAGGGCAGCCGTGGCTCAGTGAA
AGATAGAACACAGCAAGGCTTTCCTACAGTAAAGCTGGAAGGCCATAATGAACCTGTAGTGTTGCAAGTG
TTTGTGGGCAACGACTCTGGACGAGTGAAACCACATGGATTTTATCAGGCCTGCAGAGTAACTGGACGAA
ATACAACTCCTTGCAAAGAAGTGGACATTGAAGGCACTACTGTTATAGAAGTCGGCCTTGATCCTAGCAA
CAACATGACACTGGCGGTGGACTGCGTAGGGATATTGAAATTGAGGAATGCTGATGTCGAAGCCAGAATA
GGAATTGCTGGTTCCAAGAAGAAAAGCACTCGTGCCAGATTGGTTTTTCGAGTTAATATCATGAGGAAAG
ATGGCTCCACTTTGACACTGCAAACACCCTCTTCTCCAATTTTGTGTACTCAGCCAGCAGGAGTGCCAGA
AATCTTAAAGAAAAGCTTGCATAGCTGTTCAGTGAAAGGAGAAGAAGAAGTGTTTTTAATCGGCAAGAAC
TTTCTGAAAGGAACTAAAGTTATTTTCCAAGAAAATGTTTCTGATGAAAACTCTTGGAAGTCAGAAGCTG
AAATTGATATGGAACTATTTCATCAGAATCATCTTATTGTGAAGGTTCCTCCCTATCATGACCAACATAT
AACTTTGCCTGTGTCAGTGGGAATATATGTAGTGACAAATGCTGGAAGATCTCATGATGTTCAACCATTC
ACTTACACTCCAGACCCAGCAGCAGCTGGTGCTTTGAATGTAAATGTGAAGAAGGAAATATCTAGTCCAG
CAAGACCTTGCTCTTTTGAAGAGGCCATGAAAGCAATGAAAACTACTGGATGTAATTTAGATAAGGTAAA
TATTATCCCTAATGCCCTGATGACTCCACTCATACCAAGCAGTATGATTAAGAGTGAAGATGTTACTCCA
ATGGAAGTAACAGCAGAAAAAAGATCTTCCACTATTTTTAAGACTACAAAGTCTGTTGGATCAACTCAGC
AAACATTAGAAAACATCTCAAACATAGCAGGAAATGGCTCTTTTTCATCACCATCATCTTCCCACCTACC
TTCTGAAAATGAAAAACAGCAGCAGATTCAGCCCAAGGCATACAACCCAGAGACCCTGACAACTATTCAA
ACCCAGGACATCTCACAGCCTGGTACTTTTCCAGCAGTTTCTGCTTCTAGTCAGCTGCCCAACAGCGATG
CACTATTGCAGCAGGCTACACAGTTTCAGACAAGAGAAACTCAGTCTAGAGAGATATTACAGTCAGATGG
TACAGTGGTTAATTTGTCACAACTGACTGAGGCATCACAACAACAGCAGCAGTCACCACTACAAGAACAA
GCACAGACTTTACAGCAGCAGATTTCATCAAATATTTTTCCATCACCAAATAGTGTGAGTCAGCTTCAGA
ATACTATTCAGCAGCTGCAAGCAGGGAGTTTCACAGGCAGTACTGCTAGTGGCAGCAGTGGAAGTGTTGA
CTTGGTCCAACAAGTTTTAGAGGCACAGCAGCAGTTATCTTCAGTTTTATTTTCTGCTCCAGATGGTAAT
GAGAATGTTCAAGAGCAGCTTAGTGCAGATATTTTTCAACAAGTCAGTCAAATTCAGAGTGGTGTAAGCC
CTGGAATGTTTTCCTCAACAGAGCCAACAGTCCATACCAGACCAGATAATTTATTACCTGGAAGAGCTGA
AAGTGTTCATCCACAGTCTGAAAACACGTTATCTAATCAACAGCAGCAGCAGCAGCAGCAACAGCAAGTG
ATGGAATCTTCAGCCGCAATGGTGATGGAGATGCAACAGAGTATCTGCCAGGCAGCTGCCCAGATTCAGT
CAGAGTTATTCCCTTCAACTGCTTCAGCAAATGGAAACCTTCAGCAATCGCCAGTTTACCAGCAGACTTC
TCACATGATGAGTGCATTGTCTACCAATGAGGATATGCAAATGCAGTGTGAATTGTTTTCTTCTCCTCCT
GCAGTTTCTGGAAATGAAACTTCTACAACTACCACACAGCAGGTTGCAACCCCTGGCACTACCATGTTTC
AGACATCAAGTTCAGGAGATGGAGAAGAAACTGGAACACAAGCAAAACAGATTCAGAACAGTGTCTTTCA
GACCATGGTCCAAATGCAACATAGTGGGGACAATCAACCTCAAGTTAACCTTTTTTCATCCACAAAAAGT
ATGATGAGTGTTCAGAATAGTGGTACCCAACAACAAGGTAATGGTTTATTCCAGCAAGGGAATGAGATGA
TGTCACTTCAATCTGGAAATTTTTTGCAGCAGTCTTCTCATTCACAGGCCCAACTTTTTCATCCTCAAAA
TCCTATTGCCGATGCTCAGAACCTTTCCCAGGAAACTCAAGGTTCTCTCTTTCATAGTCCAAATCCTATT
GTCCACAGTCAGACTTCTACAACCTCCTCTGAACAAATGCAGCCTCCAATGTTTCACTCTCAAAGTACCA
TTGCTGTGTTACAGGGCTCTTCAGTTCCTCAAGACCAGCAGTCAACCAACATATTTCTTTCCCAGAGTCC
CATGAATAATCTTCAGACTAACACAGTAGCCCAAGAAGCATTTTTTGCAGCACCGAACTCAATTTCTCCA
CTTCAGTCAACATCAAACAGTGAACAACAAGCTGCTTTCCAACAGCAAGCTCCAATATCACACATCCAGA
CTCCTATGCTTTCCCAAGAACAGGCACAACCCCCGCAGCAGGGTTTATTTCAGCCTCAGGTGGCCCTGGG
CTCCCTTCCACCTAATCCAATGCCTCAAAGCCAACAAGGAACCATGTTCCAGTCACAGCACTCAATAGTT
GCCATGCAGAGTAACTCTCCATCCCAGGAACAGCAGCAGCAGCAGCAACAGCAGCAGCAACAGCAGCAGC
AACAACAACAGAGCATTTTATTCAGTAATCAGAATACCATGGCTACAATGGCGTCTCCAAAGCAACCACC
ACCAAACATGATATTCAACCCAAATCAAAATCCAATGGCTAATCAGGAGCAACAGAACCAGTCAATTTTT
CACCAACAAAGTAACATGGCCCCAATGAATCAAGAGCAACAGCCCATGCAATTTCAGAGTCAGTCCACAG
TTTCCTCACTTCAGAACCCAGGTCCTACCCAGTCGGAATCATCACAGACCCCCTTGTTCCATAGCTCTCC
TCAGATTCAGTTGGTACAAGGGTCACCTAGTTCTCAAGAGCAGCAAGTAACTCTCTTCTTATCTCCAGCA
TCCATGTCTGCCTTGCAGACCAGTATAAATCAACAAGATATGCAACAGTCTCCTCTTTATTCCCCTCAGA
ACAACATGCCTGGAATTCAAGGAGCCACATCTTCGCCTCAACCACAGGCTACTTTATTTCACAACACAGC
AGGAGGCACAATGAACCAACTGCAGAATTCTCCTGGCTCATCTCAGCAGACATCAGGAATGTTCTTATTT
GGCATTCAAAATAACTGTAGTCAGCTTTTAACCTCTGGACCAGCTACATTGCCTGATCAGTTGATGGCCA
TAAGTCAGCCAGGCCAACCACAAAACGAGGGCCAGCCACCTGTGACAACACTTCTTTCTCAGCAAATGCC
AGAGAATTCTCCACTGGCATCCTCTATAAACACCAACCAGAACATCGAAAAGATTGATTTGCTTGTTTCA
TTGCAAAACCAAGGGAACAACTTGACTGGCTCCTTTTAGTAATGAACTAGTCCGTAACTTGAAAGTATTT
CGATTTCTTGGCTTTATATATCTTGTGGAAAGGACGAACTGCGCACAGAGAGCGTATCCTA
