>Addgene plasmid #141915 | TFORF2086 | depositor partial sequence | sequence record 277883 | Barcode
ACTGCGCACAGAGAGCGTATCCTA
